>Addgene plasmid #107104 | pLJM60 FLAG-RAB35 wt | addgene full sequence | sequence record 205812 | Addgene NGS Result
TGTAGTCTTATGCAATACTCTTGTAGTCTTGCAACATGGTAACGATGAGTTAGCAACATGCCTTACAAGG
AGAGAAAAAGCACCGTGCATGCCGATTGGTGGAAGTAAGGTGGTACGATCGTGCCTTATTAGGAAGGCAA
CAGACGGGTCTGACATGGATTGGACGAACCACTGAATTGCCGCATTGCAGAGATATTGTATTTAAGTGCC
TAGCTCGATACATAAACGGGTCTCTCTGGTTAGACCAGATCTGAGCCTGGGAGCTCTCTGGCTAACTAGG
GAACCCACTGCTTAAGCCTCAATAAAGCTTGCCTTGAGTGCTTCAAGTAGTGTGTGCCCGTCTGTTGTGT
GACTCTGGTAACTAGAGATCCCTCAGACCCTTTTAGTCAGTGTGGAAAATCTCTAGCAGTGGCGCCCGAA
CAGGGACTTGAAAGCGAAAGGGAAACCAGAGGAGCTCTCTCGACGCAGGACTCGGCTTGCTGAAGCGCGC
ACGGCAAGAGGCGAGGGGCGGCGACTGGTGAGTACGCCAAAAATTTTGACTAGCGGAGGCTAGAAGGAGA
GAGATGGGTGCGAGAGCGTCAGTATTAAGCGGGGGAGAATTAGATCGCGATGGGAAAAAATTCGGTTAAG
GCCAGGGGGAAAGAAAAAATATAAATTAAAACATATAGTATGGGCAAGCAGGGAGCTAGAACGATTCGCA
GTTAATCCTGGCCTGTTAGAAACATCAGAAGGCTGTAGACAAATACTGGGACAGCTACAACCATCCCTTC
AGACAGGATCAGAAGAACTTAGATCATTATATAATACAGTAGCAACCCTCTATTGTGTGCATCAAAGGAT
AGAGATAAAAGACACCAAGGAAGCTTTAGACAAGATAGAGGAAGAGCAAAACAAAAGTAAGACCACCGCA
CAGCAAGCGGCCGGCCGCTGATCTTCAGACCTGGAGGAGGAGATATGAGGGACAATTGGAGAAGTGAATT
ATATAAATATAAAGTAGTAAAAATTGAACCATTAGGAGTAGCACCCACCAAGGCAAAGAGAAGAGTGGTG
CAGAGAGAAAAAAGAGCAGTGGGAATAGGAGCTTTGTTCCTTGGGTTCTTGGGAGCAGCAGGAAGCACTA
TGGGCGCAGCGTCAATGACGCTGACGGTACAGGCCAGACAATTATTGTCTGGTATAGTGCAGCAGCAGAA
CAATTTGCTGAGGGCTATTGAGGCGCAACAGCATCTGTTGCAACTCACAGTCTGGGGCATCAAGCAGCTC
CAGGCAAGAATCCTGGCTGTGGAAAGATACCTAAAGGATCAACAGCTCCTGGGGATTTGGGGTTGCTCTG
GAAAACTCATTTGCACCACTGCTGTGCCTTGGAATGCTAGTTGGAGTAATAAATCTCTGGAACAGATTTG
GAATCACACGACCTGGATGGAGTGGGACAGAGAAATTAACAATTACACAAGCTTAATACACTCCTTAATT
GAAGAATCGCAAAACCAGCAAGAAAAGAATGAACAAGAATTATTGGAATTAGATAAATGGGCAAGTTTGT
GGAATTGGTTTAACATAACAAATTGGCTGTGGTATATAAAATTATTCATAATGATAGTAGGAGGCTTGGT
AGGTTTAAGAATAGTTTTTGCTGTACTTTCTATAGTGAATAGAGTTAGGCAGGGATATTCACCATTATCG
TTTCAGACCCACCTCCCAACCCCGAGGGGACCCCATATGCCAAGTACGCCCCCTATTGACGTCAATGACG
GTAAATGGCCCGCCTGGCATTATGCCCAGTACATGACCTTATGGGACTTTCCTACTTGGCAGTACATCTA
CGTATTAGTCATCGCTATTACCATGGTGATGCGGTTTTGGCAGTACATCAATGGGCGTGGATAGCGGTTT
GACTCACGGGGATTTCCAAGTCTCCACCCCATTGACGTCAATGGGAGTTTGTTTTGGCACCAAAATCAAC
GGGACTTTCCAAAATGTCGTAACAACTCCGCCCCATTGACGCAAATGGGCGGTAGGCGTGTACGGTGGGA
GGTCTATATAAGCAGAGCTCGTTTAGTGAACCGTCAGATCGCCTGGAGACGCCATCCACGCTGTTTTGAC
CTCCATAGAAGACACCGGGACCGATCCAGCCTCCGCGGCCGGGAACGGTGCATTGGAACGCGGATTCCCC
GTGCCAAGAGTGACGTAAGTACCGCCTATAGAGTCTATAGGCCCACCCCCTTGGCTTCGTTAGAACGCGG
CTACAATTAATACATAACCTTATGTATCATACACATACGATTTAGGTGACACTATAGAATAACATCCACT
TTGCCTTTCTCTCCACAGGTGTCCACTCCCAGGTCCAACTGCACCTCGGTTCTATCGATTGAATTCACCA
TGGAAATGGACTACAAGGATGACGATGACAAGGGTGGTGGTGGTGGTGCGTCGACGATGGCCCGGGACTA
CGACCACCTCTTCAAGCTGCTCATCATCGGCGACAGCGGTGTGGGCAAGAGCAGTTTACTGTTGCGTTTT
GCAGACAACACTTTCTCAGGCAGCTACATCACCACGATCGGAGTGGATTTCAAGATCCGGACCGTGGAGA
TCAACGGGGAGAAGGTGAAGCTGCAGATCTGGGACACAGCGGGGCAGGAGCGCTTCCGCACCATCACCTC
CACGTATTATCGGGGGACCCACGGGGTCATTGTGGTTTACGACGTCACCAGTGCCGAGTCCTTTGTCAAC
GTCAAGCGGTGGCTTCACGAAATCAACCAGAACTGTGATGATGTGTGCCGAATATTAGTGGGTAATAAGA
ATGACGACCCTGAGCGGAAGGTGGTGGAGACGGAAGATGCCTACAAATTCGCCGGGCAGATGGGCATCCA
GTTGTTCGAGACCAGCGCCAAGGAGAATGTCAACGTGGAAGAGATGTTCAACTGCATCACGGAGCTGGTC
CTCCGAGCAAAGAAAGACAACCTGGCAAAACAGCAGCAGCAACAACAGAACGATGTGGTGAAGCTCACGA
AGAACAGTAAACGAAAGAAACGCTGCTGCTAAGCGGCCGCAGTGAGAATTCTCGACCTCGAGACAAATGG
CAGTATTCATCCACAATTTTAAAAGAAAAGGGGGGATTGGGGGGTACAGTGCAGGGGAAAGAATAGTAGA
CATAATAGCAACAGACATACAAACTAAAGAATTACAAAAACAAATTACAAAAATTCAAAATTTTCGGGTT
TATTACAGGGACAGCAGAGATCCACTTTGGCCGCGGCTCGAGGGGGTTGGGGTTGCGCCTTTTCCAAGGC
AGCCCTGGGTTTGCGCAGGGACGCGGCTGCTCTGGGCGTGGTTCCGGGAAACGCAGCGGCGCCGACCCTG
GGTCTCGCACATTCTTCACGTCCGTTCGCAGCGTCACCCGGATCTTCGCCGCTACCCTTGTGGGCCCCCC
GGCGACGCTTCCTGCTCCGCCCCTAAGTCGGGAAGGTTCCTTGCGGTTCGCGGCGTGCCGGACGTGACAA
ACGGAAGCCGCACGTCTCACTAGTACCCTCGCAGACGGACAGCGCCAGGGAGCAATGGCAGCGCGCCGAC
CGCGATGGGCTGTGGCCAATAGCGGCTGCTCAGCAGGGCGCGCCGAGAGCAGCGGCCGGGAAGGGGCGGT
GCGGGAGGCGGGGTGTGGGGCGGTAGTGTGGGCCCTGTTCCTGCCCGCGCGGTGTTCCGCATTCTGCAAG
CCTCCGGAGCGCACGTCGGCAGTCGGCTCCCTCGTTGACCGAATCACCGACCTCTCTCCCCAGGGGGATC
CACCGGAGCTTACCATGACCGAGTACAAGCCCACGGTGCGCCTCGCCACCCGCGACGACGTCCCCAGGGC
CGTACGCACCCTCGCCGCCGCGTTCGCCGACTACCCCGCCACGCGCCACACCGTCGATCCGGACCGCCAC
ATCGAGCGGGTCACCGAGCTGCAAGAACTCTTCCTCACGCGCGTCGGGCTCGACATCGGCAAGGTGTGGG
TCGCGGACGACGGCGCCGCGGTGGCGGTCTGGACCACGCCGGAGAGCGTCGAAGCGGGGGCGGTGTTCGC
CGAGATCGGCCCGCGCATGGCCGAGTTGAGCGGTTCCCGGCTGGCCGCGCAGCAACAGATGGAAGGCCTC
CTGGCGCCGCACCGGCCCAAGGAGCCCGCGTGGTTCCTGGCCACCGTCGGCGTCTCGCCCGACCACCAGG
GCAAGGGTCTGGGCAGCGCCGTCGTGCTCCCCGGAGTGGAGGCGGCCGAGCGCGCCGGGGTGCCCGCCTT
CCTGGAGACCTCCGCGCCCCGCAACCTCCCCTTCTACGAGCGGCTCGGCTTCACCGTCACCGCCGACGTC
GAGGTGCCCGAAGGACCGCGCACCTGGTGCATGACCCGCAAGCCCGGTGCCTGACGCCCGCCCCACGACC
CGCAGCGCCCGACCGAAAGGAGCGCACGACCCCATGCATCGGTACCTTTAAGACCAATGACTTACAAGGC
AGCTGTAGATCTTAGCCACTTTTTAAAAGAAAAGGGGGGACTGGAAGGGCTAATTCACTCCCAACGAAGA
CAAGATCTGCTTTTTGCTTGTACTGGGTCTCTCTGGTTAGACCAGATCTGAGCCTGGGAGCTCTCTGGCT
AACTAGGGAACCCACTGCTTAAGCCTCAATAAAGCTTGCCTTGAGTGCTTCAAGTAGTGTGTGCCCGTCT
GTTGTGTGACTCTGGTAACTAGAGATCCCTCAGACCCTTTTAGTCAGTGTGGAAAATCTCTAGCAGTAGT
AGTTCATGTCATCTTATTATTCAGTATTTATAACTTGCAAAGAAATGAATATCAGAGAGTGAGAGGAACT
TGTTTATTGCAGCTTATAATGGTTACAAATAAAGCAATAGCATCACAAATTTCACAAATAAAGCATTTTT
TTCACTGCATTCTAGTTGTGGTTTGTCCAAACTCATCAATGTATCTTATCATGTCTGGCTCTAGCTATCC
CGCCCCTAACTCCGCCCATCCCGCCCCTAACTCCGCCCAGTTCCGCCCATTCTCCGCCCCATGGCTGACT
AATTTTTTTTATTTATGCAGAGGCCGAGGCCGCCTCGGCCTCTGAGCTATTCCAGAAGTAGTGAGGAGGC
TTTTTTGGAGGCCTAGGGACGTACCCAATTCGCCCTATAGTGAGTCGTATTACGCGCGCTCACTGGCCGT
CGTTTTACAACGTCGTGACTGGGAAAACCCTGGCGTTACCCAACTTAATCGCCTTGCAGCACATCCCCCT
TTCGCCAGCTGGCGTAATAGCGAAGAGGCCCGCACCGATCGCCCTTCCCAACAGTTGCGCAGCCTGAATG
GCGAATGGG
[124 nt withheld, positions 5330-5453]
C
[91 nt withheld, positions 5455-5545]
A
[49 nt withheld, positions 5547-5595]
CCTTTGACGTTGGAGTCCACGTTCTTT
[37 nt withheld, positions 5623-5659]
ACCCTATCTCGGTCTATTCTTTTGATTTATAAGGGATTTTGCCGATTTCGGCCTATTGGTTAAAAAATGA
GCTGATTTAACAAAAATTTAACGCGAATTTTAACAAAATATTAACGCTTACAATTTAGGTGGCACTTTTC
GGGGAAATGTGCGCGGAACCCCTATTTGTTTATTTTTCTAAATACATTCAAATATGTATCCGCTCATGAG
ACAATAACCCTGATAAATGCTTCAATAATATTGAAAAAGGAAGAGTATGAGTATTCAACATTTCCGTGTC
GCCCTTATTCCCTTTTTTGCGGCATTTTGCCTTCCTGTTTTTGCTCACCCAGAAACGCTGGTGAAAGTAA
AAGATGCTGAAGATCAGTTGGGTGCACGAGTGGGTTACATCGAACTGGATCTCAACAGCGGTAAGATCCT
TGAGAGTTTTCGCCCCGAAGAACGTTTTCCAATGATGAGCACTTTTAAAGTTCTGCTATGTGGCGCGGTA
TTATCCCGTATTGACGCCGGGCAAGAGCAACTCGGTCGCCGCATACACTATTCTCAGAATGACTTGGTTG
AGTACTCACCAGTCACAGAAAAGCATCTTACGGATGGCATGACAGTAAGAGAATTATGCAGTGCTGCCAT
AACCATGAGTGATAACACTGCGGCCAACTTACTTCTGACAACGATCGGAGGACCGAAGGAGCTAACCGCT
TTTTTGCACAACATGGGGGATCATGTAACTCGCCTTGATCGTTGGGAACCGGAGCTGAATGAAGCCATAC
CAAACGACGAGCGTGACACCACGATGCCTGTAGCAATGGCAACAACGTTGCGCAAACTATTAACTGGCGA
ACTACTTACTCTAGCTTCCCGGCAACAATTAATAGACTGGATGGAGGCGGATAAAGTTGCAGGACCACTT
CTGCGCTCGGCCCTTCCGGCTGGCTGGTTTATTGCTGATAAATCTGGAGCCGGTGAGCGTGGGTCTCGCG
GTATCATTGCAGCACTGGGGCCAGATGGTAAGCCCTCCCGTATCGTAGTTATCTACACGACGGGGAGTCA
GGCAACTATGGATGAACGAAATAGACAGATCGCTGAGATAGGTGCCTCACTGATTAAGCATTGGTAACTG
TCAGACCAAGTTTACTCATATATACTTTAGATTGATTTAAAACTTCATTTTTAATTTAAAAGGATCTAGG
TGAAGATCCTTTTTGATAATCTCATGACCAAAATCCCTTAACGTGAGTTTTCGTTCCACTGAGCGTCAGA
CCCCGTAGAAAAGATCAAAGGATCTTCTTGAGATCCTTTTTTTCTGCGCGTAATCTGCTGCTTGCAAACA
AAAAAACCACCGCTACCAGCGGTGGTTTGTTTGCCGGATCAAGAGCTACCAACTCTTTTTCCGAAGGTAA
CTGGCTTCAGCAGAGCGCAGATACCAAATACTGTTCTTCTAGTGTAGCCGTAGTTAGGCCACCACTTCAA
GAACTCTGTAGCACCGCCTACATACCTCGCTCTGCTAATCCTGTTACCAGTGGCTGCTGCCAGTGGCGAT
AAGTCGTGTCTTACCGGGTTGGACTCAAGACGATAGTTACCGGATAAGGCGCAGCGGTCGGGCTGAACGG
GGGGTTCGTGCACACAGCCCAGCTTGGAGCGAACGACCTACACCGAACTGAGATACCTACAGCGTGAGCT
ATGAGAAAGCGCCACGCTTCCCGAAGGGAGAAAGGCGGACAGGTATCCGGTAAGCGGCAGGGTCGGAACA
GGAGAGCGCACGAGGGAGCTTCCAGGGGGAAACGCCTGGTATCTTTATAGTCCTGTCGGGTTTCGCCACC
TCTGACTTGAGCGTCGATTTTTGTGATGCTCGTCAGGGGGGCGGAGCCTATGGAAAAACGCCAGCAACGC
GGCCTTTTTACGGTTCCTGGCCTTTTGCTGGCCTTTTGCTCACATGTTCTTTCCTGCGTTATCCCCTGAT
TCTGTGGATAACCGTATTACCGCCTTTGAGTGAGCTGATACCGCTCGCCGCAGCCGAACGACCGAGCGCA
GCGAGTCAGTGAGCGAGGAAGCGGAAGAGCGCCCAATACGCAAACCGCCTCTCCCCGCGCGTTGGCCGAT
TCATTAATGCAGCTGGCACGACAGGTTTCCCGACTGGAAAGCGGGCAGTGAGCGCAACGCAATTAATGTG
AGTTAGCTCACTCATTAGGCACCCCAGGCTTTACACTTTATGCTTCCGGCTCGTATGTTGTGTGGAATTG
TGAGCGGATAACAATTTCACACAGGAAACAGCTATGACCATGATTACGCCAAGCGCGCAATTAACCCTCA
CTAAAGGGAACAAAAGCTGGAGCTGCAAGCTTAA
Features (pLannotate 1.2.2; 31 found; start..end, strand, type, name):
      1..227     +  promoter       RSV promoter: Rous sarcoma virus enhancer/promoter
    228..408     +  LTR            5' LTR (truncated): truncated 5' long terminal repeat (LTR) from HIV-1
    455..580     +  misc_feature   HIV-1 Ψ: packaging signal of human immunodeficiency virus type 1
    564..902     +  CDS            HIV-1 gag (fragment): gag protein from human immunodeficiency virus 1; gag
   1077..1310    +  misc_feature   RRE: The Rev response element (RRE) of HIV-1 allows for Rev-dependent mRNA export from the nucleus to the cytoplasm.
   1687..1713    +  CDS            Rev (fragment): human immunodeficiency virus 1 (HIV-1) Rev protein; rev; enhances nuclear export of unspliced and incompletely spliced viral mRNAs
   1714..1845    +  enhancer       CMV enhancer (fragment): human cytomegalovirus immediate early enhancer; contains an 18-bp deletion relative to the standard CMV enhancer
   1846..2049    +  promoter       CMV promoter: human cytomegalovirus (CMV) immediate early promoter
   2185..2228    +  intron         CMV intron (fragment): modified intron A from human cytomegalovirus
   2280..2298    +  promoter       SP6 promoter: promoter for bacteriophage SP6 RNA polymerase
   2302..2339    +  CDS            IgH signal sequence (fragment): signal sequence from the mouse immunoglobulin heavy chain variable region
   2392..2412    +  CDS            FLAG (fragment): FLAG® epitope tag, followed by an enterokinase cleavage site
   2437..3039    +  CDS            RAB35: RAB35_HUMAN - Also known as RAB1C, RAY. Experimental evidence at protein level: Swiss-Prot protein existence level 1. The small GTPases Rab are key regulators of intracellular membrane trafficking, from the formation of transport vesicles to their fusion with membranes. Rabs cycle between an inactive GDP-bound form and an active GTP-bound form that is able to recruit to membranes different sets of downstream effectors directly responsible for vesicle formation, movement, tethering and fusion. That Rab is involved in the process of endocytosis and is an essential rate-limiting regulator of the
   3097..3214    +  misc_feature   cPPT/CTS: central polypurine tract and central termination sequence of HIV-1
   3263..3773    +  promoter       hPGK promoter: human phosphoglycerate kinase 1 promoter
   3795..4394    +  CDS            PuroR: puromycin N-acetyltransferase; pac from Streptomyces alboniger; confers resistance to puromycin
   4437..4520    +  CDS            nef (fragment): NEF_HV1Z2 - Experimental evidence at protein level: Swiss-Prot protein existence level 1. Extracellular Nef protein targets CD4(+) T-lymphocytes for apoptosis by interacting with CXCR4 surface receptors. From Human immunodeficiency virus type 1 group M subtype D (isolate Z2/CDC-Z34) (HIV-1).
   4522..4755    +  LTR            3' LTR (ΔU3): self-inactivating 3' long terminal repeat (LTR) from HIV-1
   4827..4948    +  polyA_signal   SV40 poly(A) signal: SV40 polyadenylation signal
   4988..5123    +  rep_origin     SV40 ori: SV40 origin of replication
   5144..5162    -  promoter       T7 promoter: promoter for bacteriophage T7 RNA polymerase
   5170..5325    +  CDS            lacZα (fragment): LacZα fragment of β-galactosidase; lacZ fragment
   5330..5758    +  rep_origin     f1 ori (sequence partly withheld): f1 bacteriophage origin of replication; arrow indicates direction of (+) strand synthesis
   5811..5915    +  promoter       AmpR promoter: bla
   5916..6776    +  CDS            AmpR: β-lactamase; bla; confers resistance to ampicillin, carbenicillin, and related antibiotics
   6947..7535    +  rep_origin     ori: high-copy-number ColE1/pMB1/pBR322/pUC origin of replication
   7718..7810    +  CDS            lacI (fragment): lac repressor; lacI; The lac repressor binds to the lac operator to inhibit transcription in E. coli. This inhibition can be relieved by adding lactose or isopropyl-β-D-thiogalactopyranoside (IPTG).
   7823..7844    +  protein_bind   CAP binding site: CAP binding activates transcription in the presence of cAMP. E. coli catabolite activator protein
   7859..7889    +  promoter       lac promoter: promoter for the E. coli lac operon
   7897..7913    +  protein_bind   lac operator: The lac repressor binds to the lac operator to inhibit transcription in E. coli. This inhibition can be relieved by adding lactose or isopropyl-β-D-thiogalactopyranoside (IPTG). lac repressor encoded by lacI
   7958..7976    +  promoter       T3 promoter: promoter for bacteriophage T3 RNA polymerase
