[The description below was written by a language model from this plasmid's Addgene catalogue record and pLannotate feature annotations shown in this document.]
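Description:
pLJM60 FLAG-RAB35 wt is an 8,003-nt lentiviral mammalian expression plasmid built on the pLJM60 backbone, encoding wild-type human RAB35 with an N-terminal FLAG epitope tag. RAB35 is a small Rab-family GTPase that regulates membrane trafficking, including endocytosis. According to the record, the insert was synthesized and then cloned into the backbone. In bacteria the plasmid is maintained by a high-copy ColE1/pUC-type origin and selected through the AmpR β-lactamase gene. It also carries an f1 origin, an SV40 origin, and remnants of lac and phage-promoter cloning sequences.

The viral portion has a third-generation, self-inactivating layout. An RSV promoter fused to a truncated HIV-1 5' LTR drives Tat-independent production of the genomic RNA in packaging cells. It is followed by the Ψ packaging signal with a gag fragment and by the RRE for Rev-dependent nuclear export. The ΔU3 3' LTR inactivates LTR promoter activity after integration, and an SV40 polyadenylation signal lies downstream. Within the transfer cassette, a CMV enhancer/promoter drives FLAG-RAB35. A cPPT/CTS element follows, and a separate human PGK promoter expresses puromycin N-acetyltransferase so that transduced cells can be selected with puromycin. The automated annotation also flags short fragments between the CMV promoter and the FLAG tag, namely a CMV intron fragment, an SP6 promoter and a partial IgH signal sequence. These appear to be partial matches, and the catalogue entry assigns them no function.

The construct is intended for stable, integrated expression of epitope-tagged wild-type RAB35 in mammalian cells. The associated publication concerns identification of an oncogenic RAB protein.
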