Addgene plasmid #107104: pLJM60 FLAG-RAB35 wt
Purpose: Lentiviral vector that codes for FLAG-RAB35 wildtype (human) protein. Puromycin resistance for mammalian selection and ampicillin resistance for growth in Stbl3 cells.
Depositing lab: Charles Sawyers. Depositing organization: Memorial Sloan-Kettering Cancer Center. Publication: Identification of an oncogenic RAB protein. Wheeler DB, Zoncu R, Root DE, Sabatini DM, Sawyers CL. Science. 2015 Oct 9;350(6257):211-7. doi: 10.1126/science.aaa4903. Epub 2015 Sep 3. PubMed 26338797.
Backbone
  Vector backbone: pLJM60
  Backbone manufacturer: Sabatini lab
  Vector type: Mammalian Expression, Lentiviral
  Selectable markers: Puromycin
Growth in bacteria
  Bacterial resistance: Ampicillin, 100 μg/mL
  Growth temperature: 37°C
  Growth strain: NEB Stable
  Copy number: High Copy
Gene/Insert
  Gene/Insert name: RAB35
  Species: H. sapiens (human)
  Mutation: wildtype
  Entrez Gene: RAB35 (a.k.a. H-ray, RAB1C, RAY)
  Promoter: CMV
  Tag / fusion protein: FLAG tag (N terminal on insert)
  Cloning method: Unknown
  Sequencing primers: 5′ CMV-F; 3′ pLJM1-3
Resource information
  A portion of this plasmid was derived from a plasmid made by: Gene insert sequence was synthesized then cloned into the backbone.
Terms and licenses: Academic/Nonprofit Terms; Industry Terms: Not Available to Industry
How to cite: pLJM60 FLAG-RAB35 wt was a gift from Charles Sawyers (Addgene plasmid # 107104 ; http://n2t.net/addgene:107104 ; RRID:Addgene_107104)
